>Addgene plasmid #202683 | PAmCherry1-N1-Lyn11 | addgene full sequence | sequence record 399166 | Addgene NGS Result
TTCCTGCGTTATCCCCTGATTCTGTGGATAACCGTATTACCGCCATGCATTAGTTATTAATAGTAATCAA
TTACGGGGTCATTAGTTCATAGCCCATATATGGAGTTCCGCGTTACATAACTTACGGTAAATGGCCCGCC
TGGCTGACCGCCCAACGACCCCCGCCCATTGACGTCAATAATGACGTATGTTCCCATAGTAACGCCAATA
GGGACTTTCCATTGACGTCAATGGGTGGAGTATTTACGGTAAACTGCCCACTTGGCAGTACATCAAGTGT
ATCATATGCCAAGTACGCCCCCTATTGACGTCAATGACGGTAAATGGCCCGCCTGGCATTATGCCCAGTA
CATGACCTTATGGGACTTTCCTACTTGGCAGTACATCTACGTATTAGTCATCGCTATTACCATGGTGATG
CGGTTTTGGCAGTACATCAATGGGCGTGGATAGCGGTTTGACTCACGGGGATTTCCAAGTCTCCACCCCA
TTGACGTCAATGGGAGTTTGTTTTGGCACCAAAATCAACGGGACTTTCCAAAATGTCGTAACAACTCCGC
CCCATTGACGCAAATGGGCGGTAGGCGTGTACGGTGGGAGGTCTATATAAGCAGAGCTGGTTTAGTGAAC
CGTCAGATCCGCTAGCGCTACCGGACTCAGATCTCGAGCTCAAGCTTCGAATTCCGGCCACCATGGGATG
TATAAAATCAAAAGGGAAAGACAGCGCGGATCCACCGGTCGCCACCATGGTGAGCAAGGGCGAGGAGGAT
AACATGGCCATCATTAAGGAGTTCATGCGCTTCAAGGTGCACATGGAGGGGTCCGTGAACGGCCACGTGT
TCGAGATCGAGGGCGAGGGCGAGGGCCGCCCCTACGAGGGCACCCAGACCGCCAAGCTGAAGGTGACCAA
GGGCGGCCCCCTGCCCTTCACCTGGGACATCCTGAGCCCTCAGTTCATGTACGGCTCCAATGCCTACGTG
AAGCACCCCGCCGACATCCCCGACTACTTTAAGCTGTCCTTCCCCGAGGGCTTCAAGTGGGAGCGCGTGA
TGAAATTCGAGGACGGCGGCGTGGTGACCGTGACCCAGGACTCCTCCCTGCAGGACGGCGAGTTCATCTA
CAAGGTGAAGCTGCGCGGCACCAACTTCCCCTCCGACGGCCCCGTGATGCAGAAGAAGACCATGGGCTGG
GAGGCCCTCTCCGAGCGGATGTACCCCGAGGACGGCGCCCTGAAGGGCGAGGTCAAGCCCAGAGTGAAGC
TGAAGGACGGCGGCCACTACGACGCTGAGGTCAAGACCACCTACAAGGCCAAGAAGCCCGTGCAGCTGCC
CGGCGCCTACAACGTCAACCGCAAGCTGGACATCACCAGCCACAACGAGGACTACACCATCGTGGAGCAG
TACGAGAGAGCCGAGGGCCGCCACTCCACCGGCGGCATGGACGAGCTGTACAAGTAAGCGGCCGCGACTC
TAGATCATAATCAGCCATACCACATTTGTAGAGGTTTTACTTGCTTTAAAAAACCTCCCACACCTCCCCC
TGAACCTGAAACATAAAATGAATGCAATTGTTGTTGTTAACTTGTTTATTGCAGCTTATAATGGTTACAA
ATAAAGCAATAGCATCACAAATTTCACAAATAAAGCATTTTTTTCACTGCATTCTAGTTGTGGTTTGTCC
AAACTCATCAATGTATCTTAAGGCGTAAATTGTAAGCGTTAATATTTTGTTAAAATTCGCGTTAAATTTT
TGTTAAATCAGCTCATTTTTTAACCAATAGGCCGAAATCGGCAAAATCCCTTATAAATCAAAAGAATAGA
CCGAGATAGGGT
[37 nt withheld, positions 1833-1869]
AAAGAACGTGGACTCCAACGTCAAAGG
[49 nt withheld, positions 1897-1945]
T
[91 nt withheld, positions 1947-2037]
G
[124 nt withheld, positions 2039-2162]
CAGGTGGCACTTTTCGGGGAAATGTGCGCGGAACCCCTATTTGTTTATTTTTCTAAATACATTCAAATAT
GTATCCGCTCATGAGACAATAACCCTGATAAATGCTTCAATAATATTGAAAAAGGAAGAGTCCTGAGGCG
GAAAGAACCAGCTGTGGAATGTGTGTCAGTTAGGGTGTGGAAAGTCCCCAGGCTCCCCAGCAGGCAGAAG
TATGCAAAGCATGCATCTCAATTAGTCAGCAACCAGGTGTGGAAAGTCCCCAGGCTCCCCAGCAGGCAGA
AGTATGCAAAGCATGCATCTCAATTAGTCAGCAACCATAGTCCCGCCCCTAACTCCGCCCATCCCGCCCC
TAACTCCGCCCAGTTCCGCCCATTCTCCGCCCCATGGCTGACTAATTTTTTTTATTTATGCAGAGGCCGA
GGCCGCCTCGGCCTCTGAGCTATTCCAGAAGTAGTGAGGAGGCTTTTTTGGAGGCCTAGGCTTTTGCAAA
GATCGATCAAGAGACAGGATGAGGATCGTTTCGCATGATTGAACAAGATGGATTGCACGCAGGTTCTCCG
GCCGCTTGGGTGGAGAGGCTATTCGGCTATGACTGGGCACAACAGACAATCGGCTGCTCTGATGCCGCCG
TGTTCCGGCTGTCAGCGCAGGGGCGCCCGGTTCTTTTTGTCAAGACCGACCTGTCCGGTGCCCTGAATGA
ACTGCAAGACGAGGCAGCGCGGCTATCGTGGCTGGCCACGACGGGCGTTCCTTGCGCAGCTGTGCTCGAC
GTTGTCACTGAAGCGGGAAGGGACTGGCTGCTATTGGGCGAAGTGCCGGGGCAGGATCTCCTGTCATCTC
ACCTTGCTCCTGCCGAGAAAGTATCCATCATGGCTGATGCAATGCGGCGGCTGCATACGCTTGATCCGGC
TACCTGCCCATTCGACCACCAAGCGAAACATCGCATCGAGCGAGCACGTACTCGGATGGAAGCCGGTCTT
GTCGATCAGGATGATCTGGACGAAGAGCATCAGGGGCTCGCGCCAGCCGAACTGTTCGCCAGGCTCAAGG
CGAGCATGCCCGACGGCGAGGATCTCGTCGTGACCCATGGCGATGCCTGCTTGCCGAATATCATGGTGGA
AAATGGCCGCTTTTCTGGATTCATCGACTGTGGCCGGCTGGGTGTGGCGGACCGCTATCAGGACATAGCG
TTGGCTACCCGTGATATTGCTGAAGAGCTTGGCGGCGAATGGGCTGACCGCTTCCTCGTGCTTTACGGTA
TCGCCGCTCCCGATTCGCAGCGCATCGCCTTCTATCGCCTTCTTGACGAGTTCTTCTGAGCGGGACTCTG
GGGTTCGAAATGACCGACCAAGCGACGCCCAACCTGCCATCACGAGATTTCGATTCCACCGCCGCCTTCT
ATGAAAGGTTGGGCTTCGGAATCGTTTTCCGGGACGCCGGCTGGATGATCCTCCAGCGCGGGGATCTCAT
GCTGGAGTTCTTCGCCCACCCTAGGGGGAGGCTAACTGAAACACGGAAGGAGACAATACCGGAAGGAACC
CGCGCTATGACGGCAATAAAAAGACAGAATAAAACGCACGGTGTTGGGTCGTTTGTTCATAAACGCGGGG
TTCGGTCCCAGGGCTGGCACTCTGTCGATACCCCACCGAGACCCCATTGGGGCCAATACGCCCGCGTTTC
TTCCTTTTCCCCACCCCACCCCCCAAGTTCGGGTGAAGGCCCAGGGCTCGCAGCCAACGTCGGGGCGGCA
GGCCCTGCCATAGCCTCAGGTTACTCATATATACTTTAGATTGATTTAAAACTTCATTTTTAATTTAAAA
GGATCTAGGTGAAGATCCTTTTTGATAATCTCATGACCAAAATCCCTTAACGTGAGTTTTCGTTCCACTG
AGCGTCAGACCCCGTAGAAAAGATCAAAGGATCTTCTTGAGATCCTTTTTTTCTGCGCGTAATCTGCTGC
TTGCAAACAAAAAAACCACCGCTACCAGCGGTGGTTTGTTTGCCGGATCAAGAGCTACCAACTCTTTTTC
CGAAGGTAACTGGCTTCAGCAGAGCGCAGATACCAAATACTGTTCTTCTAGTGTAGCCGTAGTTAGGCCA
CCACTTCAAGAACTCTGTAGCACCGCCTACATACCTCGCTCTGCTAATCCTGTTACCAGTGGCTGCTGCC
AGTGGCGATAAGTCGTGTCTTACCGGGTTGGACTCAAGACGATAGTTACCGGATAAGGCGCAGCGGTCGG
GCTGAACGGGGGGTTCGTGCACACAGCCCAGCTTGGAGCGAACGACCTACACCGAACTGAGATACCTACA
GCGTGAGCTATGAGAAAGCGCCACGCTTCCCGAAGGGAGAAAGGCGGACAGGTATCCGGTAAGCGGCAGG
GTCGGAACAGGAGAGCGCACGAGGGAGCTTCCAGGGGGAAACGCCTGGTATCTTTATAGTCCTGTCGGGT
TTCGCCACCTCTGACTTGAGCGTCGATTTTTGTGATGCTCGTCAGGGGGGCGGAGCCTATGGAAAAACGC
CAGCAACGCGGCCTTTTTACGGTTCCTGGCCTTTTGCTGGCCTTTTGCTCACATGTTCT
Features (pLannotate 1.2.2; 15 found; start..end, strand, type, name):
      9..43      +  rep_origin     RSF ori (fragment): Plasmids containing the RSF 1030 origin of replication can be propagated in E. coli cells that contain additional plasmids with compatible origins.
    111..414     +  enhancer       CMV enhancer: human cytomegalovirus immediate early enhancer
    415..618     +  promoter       CMV promoter: human cytomegalovirus (CMV) immediate early promoter
    641..684     +  misc_feature   MCS (fragment): multiple cloning site
    747..1457    +  CDS            PAmCherry1: photoactivatable monomeric derivative of DsRed fluorescent protein (Subach et al., 2009) mammalian codon-optimized
   1473..1556    +  CDS            large T antigen (fragment): large T antigen from SV40 (simian virus 40)
   1579..1700    +  polyA_signal   SV40 poly(A) signal: SV40 polyadenylation signal
   1734..2162    -  rep_origin     f1 ori (sequence partly withheld): f1 bacteriophage origin of replication; arrow indicates direction of (+) strand synthesis
   2189..2293    +  promoter       AmpR promoter: bla
   2295..2652    +  promoter       SV40 promoter: SV40 enhancer and early promoter
   2687..3481    +  CDS            NeoR/KanR: aminoglycoside phosphotransferase from Tn5; aph(3')-II (or nptII); confers resistance to neomycin, kanamycin, and G418 (Geneticin®)
   3502..3654    +  CDS            ble (fragment): BLE_KLEPN - Experimental evidence at protein level: Swiss-Prot protein existence level 1. Binding protein with a strong affinity to the bleomycin family of antibiotics. Binds to CL990; an antimitotic-antibiotic compound. From Klebsiella pneumoniae.
   3713..3760    +  polyA_signal   HSV TK poly(A) signal: herpes simplex virus thymidine kinase polyadenylation signal (Cole and Stacy, 1985)
   3851..3867    -  polyA_signal   bGH poly(A) signal (fragment): bovine growth hormone polyadenylation signal
   4089..4677    +  rep_origin     ori: high-copy-number ColE1/pMB1/pBR322/pUC origin of replication
