[The description below was written by a language model from this plasmid's Addgene catalogue record and pLannotate feature annotations shown in this document.]
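Description:
PAmCherry1-N1-Lyn11 is a mammalian expression plasmid built by Gibson cloning on an N1-type backbone (recorded as pmEos2-N1), in which the original fluorescent protein position is occupied by PAmCherry1. It is maintained in E. coli as a high-copy plasmid through a ColE1/pUC-type origin and selected with kanamycin. The NeoR/KanR aminoglycoside phosphotransferase gene sits downstream of tandem bacterial (AmpR/bla) and SV40 early promoters and ends in an HSV TK polyadenylation signal, so the same marker can confer kanamycin resistance in bacteria and G418 resistance in transfected mammalian cells. An f1 origin is also present. Several short annotated fragments (RSF ori, ble, bGH poly(A), SV40 large T antigen) are probably backbone remnants or partial annotation matches rather than functional elements.

The payload is driven by the human CMV immediate-early enhancer and promoter and terminated by the SV40 poly(A) signal. It encodes the first 11 residues of human LYN fused upstream of PAmCherry1, a monomeric DsRed derivative that is dark until photoactivated. The short Lyn segment is not separately annotated in the feature table, but the interval between the residual multiple cloning site and the PAmCherry1 coding sequence is consistent with its placement at the N-terminus. The N-terminal stretch of Lyn is generally known as an acylation motif that anchors proteins to the inner leaflet of the plasma membrane, so the fusion would act as a membrane-tethered photoactivatable tag. The record lists the purpose as a photoactivatable lipid biosensor, and the associated study concerns PI(4,5)P2 diffusion in the plasma membrane, suggesting use for photoactivation-based tracking of membrane-anchored molecules, though the exact experimental role is not stated.
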