Addgene plasmid #202683: PAmCherry1-N1-Lyn11
Purpose: Photoactivatable lipid biosensor
Depositing lab: Gerry Hammond. Depositing organization: University of Pittsburgh (University, School of Medicine, and Cancer Institute). Publication: PI(4,5)P2 diffuses freely in the plasma membrane even within high-density effector protein complexes. Pacheco J, Cassidy AC, Zewe JP, Wills RC, Hammond GRV. J Cell Biol. 2023 Feb 6;222(2):e202204099. doi: 10.1083/jcb.202204099. Epub 2022 Nov 23. PubMed 36416724.
Backbone
  Vector backbone: pmEos2-N1
  Vector type: Mammalian Expression
Growth in bacteria
  Bacterial resistance: Kanamycin, 50 μg/mL
  Growth temperature: 37°C
  Growth strain: DH5alpha
  Copy number: High Copy
Gene/Insert
  Gene/Insert name: LYN(1-11):PAmCherry1
  Species: H. sapiens (human)
  Entrez Gene: LYN (a.k.a. JTK8, SAIDV, p53Lyn, p56Lyn)
  Cloning method: Gibson Cloning
Terms and licenses: Academic/Nonprofit Terms; Industry Terms: Not Available to Industry
How to cite: PAmCherry1-N1-Lyn11 was a gift from Gerry Hammond (Addgene plasmid # 202683 ; http://n2t.net/addgene:202683 ; RRID:Addgene_202683)
